>Addgene plasmid #60535 | pDONR223 PAK5 S312C | addgene partial sequence | sequence record 98833 | M13pUC-Fwd 5'-CCCAGTCACGACGTTGTAAAACG-3'
TGATTTTATTTTGACTGATAGTGACCTGTTCGTTGCAACAAATTGATGAGCAATGCTTTTTTATAATGCC
AACTTTGTACAAAAAAGTTGGCATGTTTGGGAAGAAAAAGAAAAAGATTGAAATATCTGGCCCGTCCAAC
TTTGAACACAGGGTTCATACTGGGTTTGATCCACAAGAGCAGAAGTTTACCGGCCTTCCCCAGCAGTGGC
ACAGCCTGTTAGCAGATACGGCCAACAGGCCAAAGCCTATGGTGGACCCTTCATGCATCACACCCATCCA
GCTGGCTCCTATGAAGACAATCGTTAGAGGAAACAAACCCTGCAAGGAAACCTCCATCAACGGCCTGCTA
GAGGATTTTGACAACATCTCGGTGACTCGCTCCAACTCCCTAAGGAAAGAAAGCCCACCCACCCCAGATC
AGGGAGCCTCCAGCCACGGTCCAGGCCACGCGGAAGAAAATGGCTTCATCACCTTCTCCCAGTATTCCAG
CGAATCCGATACTACTGCTGACTACACGACCGAAAAGTACAGGGAGAAGAGTCTCTATGGAGATGATCTG
GATCCGTATTATAGAGGCAGCCACGCAGCCAAGCAAAATGGGCACGTAATGAAAATGAAGCACGGGGAGG
CCTACTATTCTGAGGTGAAGCCTTTGAAATCCGATTTTGCCAGATTTTCTGCCGATTATCACTCACATTT
GGACTCACTGAGCAAACCAAGTGAATACAGTGACCTCAAGTGGGAGTATCAGAGAGCCTCGAGTAGCTCC
CCTCTGGATTATTCATTCCAATTCACACCTTCTAGAACTGCAGGGACCAGCGGGTGCTCCAAGGA
