>Addgene plasmid #60535 | pDONR223 PAK5 S312C | addgene partial sequence | sequence record 98834 | M13-Rev 5'-CAGGAAACAGCTATGACC-3'
CAGCTGGATGGCAATAATGATTTTATTTTGACTGATAGTGACCTGTTCGTTGCAACAAATTGATAAGCAA
TGCTTTCTTATAATGCCAACTTTGTACAAGAAAGTTGGTCAGTGATGCCTGTATTGTCTCATGAGGGGGA
CAATGCAAGACGGTGGACCTGCTAGTTTTAAGAATGGATGTCCGAGGAGTTCCTGGGCTGTTGCTCTCTG
AGAGGGCTCCCTCACCAACATCAAGTCTAGGAATCCCCGGAGCACTGAAGAAACCTTGTGTAGGTCCTTC
ACTCTTGGAGGTAAACTGTCCCGGATCCTCCGCATCGCCTGGAGGGGAGGCTCATTGAAGTAGGGGGGCT
CGCCATCAATCATTTCTATCACCATGATCCCGAGGGACCAGATGTCCACCTCTGTCCCATAAGGTAGCCT
AGAAATCACCTCAGGGGCCATCCAGTAGGGAGTGCCAACCAATGATTTCCTCTTCGGCACCTCTTTGGAA
ACTTGAGCACAGAAACCAAAATCAGACAACTTTATCCGGCCATCGCTTGTCAGGAGGATGGAGTCACTTT
TTATGTCCCTGTGAATCACTCCTTGGTTATGAAGGTAGGAGAGAGCTCTCAGAACTGACAGGCAGACAGT
AGCTATCTGTTCTTCATTCATTCTGGTGTGAGTCACAATGTCTGTCAAGGCACCACCTTCTAGAAACTCC
ATGACCACCCAGAGCTCATCGCCGACAAGGTAGCTGCTGTACATGTCAACCACATTGTCATGGTGGTAAT
CCCGCATGATCACGACCTCATTG
