>Addgene plasmid #60535 | pDONR223 PAK5 S312C | addgene partial sequence | sequence record 99909 | hPAK5-F 5'-GCCAAAGTCTTCGTACCTGA-3'
TGCGGCAGAGGTCCAGGTCAGGCTCGGGACTCCAGGAACCGATGATGCCATTTGGAGCAAGTGCATTTAA
AACCCATCCCCAAGGACACTGCTACAACTCCTACACCTACCCTCGCTTGTCCGAGCCCACAATGTGCATT
CCAAAGGTGGATTACGATCGAGCACAGATGGTCCTCAGCCCTCCACTGTCAGGGTCTGACACCTACCCCA
GGGGCCCTGCCAAACTACCTCAAAGTCAAAGCAAATCGGGCTATTCCTCAAGCAGTCACCAGTACCCGTC
TGGGTACCACAAAGCCACCTTGTACCATCACCCCTCCCTGCAGAGCAGTTCGCAGTACATCTCCACGGCT
TCCTACCTGAGCTCCCTCAGCCTCTCATCCAGCACCTACCCGCCGCCCAGCTGGGGCTCCTCCTCCGACC
AGCAGCCCTCCAGGGTGTCCCATGAACAGTTTCGGGCGGCCCTGCAGCTGGTGGTCAGCCCAGGAGACCC
CAGGGAATACTTGGCCAACTTTATCAAAATCGGGGAAGGCTCAACCGGCATCGTATGCATCGCCACCGAG
AAACACACAGGGAAACAAGTTGCAGTGAAGAAAATGGACCTCCGGAAGCAACAGAGACGAGAACTGCTTT
TCAATGAGGTCGTGATCATGCGGGATTACCACCATGACAATGTGGTTGACATGTACAGCAGCTACCTTGT
CGGCGATGAGCTCTGGGTGGTCATGGAGTTTCTAGAAGGTGGTGCCTTGACAGACATTGTGACTCACACC
AGAATGAATGAAGAACAGATAGCTACTGTCTGCCTGTCAGTTCTGAGAGCTCTCTCCTACCTTCATAACC
AAGGAGTGATTCACAGGGACATAAAAAGTGACTCCATCCTCCTGACAAGCGATGGCCGGATAAAGTTGTC
TGA
