[The description below was written by a language model from this plasmid's Addgene catalogue record.]
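Description:
pDONR223 PAK5 S312C is a Gateway donor-backbone plasmid carrying the human PAK5 gene (also known as PAK7), which encodes a p21-activated serine/threonine kinase, with a serine-to-cysteine substitution at residue 312. The backbone is Invitrogen's pDONR223, recorded as about 5 kb without insert, and the PAK5 insert is listed at roughly 2.2 kb. The plasmid is maintained in E. coli as a high-copy construct under spectinomycin selection. No feature table accompanies the record, so the origin of replication and the exact recombination sites are not itemised. In general, once a gene has been recombined into a pDONR vector, the result functions as an entry clone in which the insert is flanked by attL sites. The M13 forward and reverse primer sites listed for sequencing lie on either side of the cloning region.

As is usual for Gateway donor and entry plasmids, this construct is a shuttle for the coding sequence rather than an expression vector, and the record lists no promoter, epitope tag or reporter associated with the insert. Its intended role is to serve as the source of the mutant open reading frame, which can be transferred by LR recombination into destination vectors that supply the promoter, tags and selection markers suited to a given host system. The associated publication describes a targeted genetic dependency screen that identified actionable mutations in FGFR4, MAP3K9 and PAK5 in lung cancer. This suggests the S312C variant is used for functional characterisation of a PAK5 mutation in that context, although the record does not state the functional consequence of the substitution.
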