Addgene plasmid #60535: pDONR223 PAK5 S312C
Purpose: Donor vector for human Pak5 S312C mutant
Depositing lab: John Brognard. Depositing organization: Cancer Research UK Manchester Institute (CRUK-MI). Publication: Targeted genetic dependency screen facilitates identification of actionable mutations in FGFR4, MAP3K9, and PAK5 in lung cancer. Fawdar S, Trotter EW, Li Y, Stephenson NL, Hanke F, Marusiak AA, Edwards ZC, Ientile S, Waszkowycz B, Miller CJ, Brognard J. Proc Natl Acad Sci U S A. 2013 Jul 23;110(30):12426-31. doi: 10.1073/pnas.1305207110. Epub 2013 Jul 8. PubMed 23836671.
Backbone
  Vector backbone: pDONR223
  Backbone manufacturer: Invitrogen
  Backbone size w/o insert (bp): 5005
  Vector type: Gateway Donor vector
Growth in bacteria
  Bacterial resistance: Spectinomycin, 50 μg/mL
  Growth temperature: 37°C
  Growth strain: DH5alpha
  Copy number: High Copy
Gene/Insert
  Gene/Insert name: Pak5 (alt name: Pak7)
  Species: H. sapiens (human)
  Insert size (bp): 2160
  Mutation: S312C
  Entrez Gene: PAK5 (a.k.a. PAK7)
  Cloning method: Gateway Cloning
  Sequencing primers: 5′ M13pUC-fwd; 3′ M13rev
Terms and licenses: Academic/Nonprofit Terms; Industry Terms: Not Available to Industry
How to cite: pDONR223 PAK5 S312C was a gift from John Brognard (Addgene plasmid # 60535 ; http://n2t.net/addgene:60535 ; RRID:Addgene_60535)
